>Addgene plasmid #126364 | pGWB14-LYX146 | addgene full sequence | sequence record 247512 | Addgene NGS Result
TCGGTCTTGCCTTGCTCGTCGGTGATGTACTTCACCAGCTCCGCGAAGTCGCTCTTCTTGATGGAGCGCA
TGGGGACGTGCTTGGCAATCACGCGCACCCCCCGGCCGTTTTAGCGGCTAAAAAAGTCATGGCTCTGCCC
TCGGGCGGACCACGCCCATCATGACCTTGCCAAGCTCGTCCTGCTTCTCTTCGATCTTCGCCAGCAGGGC
GAGGATCGTGGCATCACCGAACCGCGCCGTGCGCGGGTCGTCGGTGAGCCAGAGTTTCAGCAGGCCGCCC
AGGCGGCCCAGGTCGCCATTGATGCGGGCCAGCTCGCGGACGTGCTCATAGTCCACGACGCCCGTGATTT
TGTAGCCCTGGCCGACGGCCAGCAGGTAGGCCGACAGGCTCATGCCGGCCGCCGCCGCCTTTTCCTCAAT
CGCTCTTCGTTCGTCTGGAAGGCAGTACACCTTGATAGGTGGGCTGCCCTTCCTGGTTGGCTTGGTTTCA
TCAGCCATCCGCTTGCCCTCATCTGTTACGCCGGCGGTAGCCGGCCAGCCTCGCAGAGCAGGATTCCCGT
TGAGCACCGCCAGGTGCGAATAAGGGACAGTGAAGAAGGAACACCCGCTCGCGGGTGGGCCTACTTCACC
TATCCTGCCCGGCTGACGCCGTTGGATACACCAAGGAAAGTCTACACGAACCCTTTGGCAAAATCCTGTA
TATCGTGCGAAAAAGGATGGATATACCGAAAAAATCGCTATAATGACCCCGAAGCAGGGTTATGCAGCGG
AAAAGCGCCACGCTTCCCGAAGGGAGAAAGGCGGACAGGTATCCGGTAAGCGGCAGGGTCGGAACAGGAG
AGCGCACGAGGGAGCTTCCAGGGGGAAACGCCTGGTATCTTTATAGTCCTGTCGGGTTTCGCCACCTCTG
ACTTGAGCGTCGATTTTTGTGATGCTCGTCAGGGGGGCGGAGCCTATGGAAAAACGCCAGCAACGCGGCC
TTTTTACGGTTCCTGGCCTTTTGCTGGCCTTTTGCTCACATGTTCTTTCCTGCGTTATCCCCTGATTCTG
TGGATAACCGTATTACCGCCTTTGAGTGAGCTGATACCGCTCGCCGCAGCCGAACGACCGAGCGCAGCGA
GTCAGTGAGCGAGGAAGCGGAAGAGCGCCAGAAGGCCGCCAGAGAGGCCGAGCGCGGCCGTGAGGCTTGG
ACGCTAGGGCAGGGCATGAAAAAGCCCGTAGCGGGCTGCTACGGGCGTCTGACGCGGTGGAAAGGGGGAG
GGGATGTTGTCTACATGGCTCTGCTGTAGTGAGTGGGTTGCGCTCCGGCAGCGGTCCTGATCAATCGTCA
CCCTTTCTCGGTCCTTCAACGTTCCTGACAACGAGCCTCCTTTTCGCCAATCCATCGACAATCACCGCGA
GTCCCTGCTCGAACGCTGCGTCCGGACCGGCTTCGTCGAAGGCGTCTATCGCGGCCCGCAACAGCGGCGA
GAGCGGAGCCTGTTCAACGGTGCCGCCGCGCTCGCCGGCATCGCTGTCGCCGGCCTGCTCCTCAAGCACG
GCCCCAACAGTGAAGTAGCTGATTGTCATCAGCGCATTGACGGCGTCCCCGGCCGAAAAACCCGCCTCGC
AGAGGAAGCGAAGCTGCGCGTCGGCCGTTTCCATCTGCGGTGCGCCCGGTCGCGTGCCGGCATGGATGCG
CGCGCCATCGCGGTAGGCGAGCAGCGCCTGCCTGAAGCTGCGGGCATTCCCGATCAGAAATGAGCGCCAG
TCGTCGTCGGCTCTCGGCACCGAATGCGTATGATTCTCCGCCAGCATGGCTTCGGCCAGTGCGTCGAGCA
GCGCCCGCTTGTTCCTGAAGTGCCAGTAAAGCGCCGGCTGCTGAACCCCCAACCGTTCCGCCAGTTTGCG
TGTCGTCAGACCGTCTACGCCGACCTCGTTCAACAGGTCCAGGGCGGCACGGATCACTGTATTCGGCTGC
AACTTTGTCATGCTTGACACTTTATCACTGATAAACATAATATGTCCACCAACTTATCAGTGATAAAGAA
TCCGCGCGTTCAATCGGACCAGCGGAGGCTGGTCCGGAGGCCAGACGTGAAACCCAACATACCCCTGATC
GTAATTCTGAGCACTGTCGCGCTCGACGCTGTCGGCATCGGCCTGATTATGCCGGTGCTGCCGGGCCTCC
TGCGCGATCTGGTTCACTCGAACGACGTCACCGCCCACTATGGCATTCTGCTGGCGCTGTATGCGTTGGT
GCAATTTGCCTGCGCACCTGTGCTGGGCGCGCTGTCGGATCGTTTCGGGCGGCGGCCAATCTTGCTCGTC
TCGCTGGCCGGCGCCAGATCTGGGGAACCCTGTGGTTGGCATGCACATACAAATGGACGAACGGATAAAC
CTTTTCACGCCCTTTTAAATATCCGATTATTCTAATAAACGCTCTTTTCTCTTAGGTTTACCCGCCAATA
TATCCTGTCAAACACTGATAGTTTAAACGTTGCGATTAAGAATTCGAGCTCGGTACCCCCCTACTCCAAA
AATGTCAAAGATACAGTCTCAGAAGACCAAAGGGCTATTGAGACTTTTCAACAAAGGGTAATTTCGGGAA
ACCTCCTCGGATTCCATTGCCCAGCTATCTGTCACTTCATCGAAAGGACAGTAGAAAAGGAAGGTGGCTC
CTACAAATGCCATCATTGCGATAAAGGAAAGGCTATCATTCAAGATGCCTCTGCCGACAGTGGTCCCAAA
GATGGACCCCCACCCACGAGGAGCATCGTGGAAAAAGAAGACGTTCCAACCACGTCTTCAAAGCAAGTGG
ATTGATGTGACATCTCCACTGACGTAAGGGATGACGCACAATCCCACTATCCTTCGCAAGACCCTTCCTC
TATATAAGGAAGTTCATTTCATTTGGAGAGGACAGCCCAAGCTTCGACTCTAGAGGATCCCCTTAAATCG
ATATGGAACGAGCTATACAAGGAAACGACGCTAGGGAACAAGCTAACAGTGAACGTTGGGATGGAGGATC
AGGAGGTACCACTTCTCCCTTCAAACTTCCTGACGAAAGTCCGAGTTGGACTGAGTGGCGGCTACATAAC
GATGAGACGAATTCGAATCAAGATAATCCCCTTGGTTTCAAGGAAAGCTGGGGTTTCGGGAAAGTTGTAT
TTAAGAGATATCTCAGATACGACAGGACGGAAGCTTCACTGCACAGAGTCCTTGGATCTTGGACGGGAGA
TTCGGTTAACTATGCAGCATCTCGATTTTTCGGTTTCGACCAGATCGGATGTACCTATAGTATTCGGTTT
CGAGGAGTTAGTATCACCGTTTCTGGAGGGTCTCGAACTCTTCAGCATCTCTGTGAGATGGCAATTCGGT
CTAAGCAAGAACTGCTACAGCTTGCCCCAATCGAAGTGGAAAGTAATGTATCAAGAGGATGCCCTGAAGG
TACTCAAACCTTCGAAAAAGAAAGCGAGTAAGTCGAGGGCGAGCTCGAATTCGGTACGCTGAAATCACCA
GTCTCTCTCTACAAATCTATCTCTCTCTATTTTCTCCATAAATAATGTGTGAGTAGTTTCCCGATAAGGG
AAATTAGGGTTCTTATAGGGTTTCGCTCATGTGTTGAGCATATAAGAAACCCTTAGTATGTATTTGTATT
TGTAAAATACTTCTATCAATAAAATTTCTAATTCCTAAAACCAAAATCCAGTACTAAAATCCAGATCTCC
CTGCAGGTCCCCAGATTAGCCTTTTCAATTTCAGAAAGAATGCTAACCCACAGATGGTTAGAGAGGCTTA
CGCAGCAGGTCTCATCAAGACGATCTACCCGAGCAATAATCTCCAGGAAATCAAATACCTTCCCAAGAAG
GTTAAAGATGCAGTCAAAAGATTCAGGACTAACTGCATCAAGAACACAGAGAAAGATATATTTCTCAAGA
TCAGAAGTACTATTCCAGTATGGACGATTCAAGGCTTGCTTCACAAACCAAGGCAAGTAATAGAGATTGG
AGTCTCTAAAAAGGTAGTTCCCACTGAATCAAAGGCCATGGAGTCAAAGATTCAAATAGAGGACCTAACA
GAACTCGCCGTAAAGACTGGCGAACAGTTCATACAGAGTCTCTTACGACTCAATGACAAGAAGAAAATCT
TCGTCAACATGGTGGAGCACGACACACTTGTCTACTCCAAAAATATCAAAGATACAGTCTCAGAAGACCA
AAGGGCAATTGAGACTTTTCAACAAAGGGTAATATCCGGAAACCTCCTCGGATTCCATTGCCCAGCTATC
TGTCACTTTATTGTGAAGATAGTGGAAAAGGAAGGTGGCTCCTACAAATGCCATCATTGCGATAAAGGAA
AGGCCATCGTTGAAGATGCCTCTGCCGACAGTGGTCCCAAAGATGGACCCCCACCCACGAGGAGCATCGT
GGAAAAAGAAGACGTTCCAACCACGTCTTCAAAGCAAGTGGATTGATGTGATATCTCCACTGACGTAAGG
GATGACGCACAATCCCACTATCCTTCGCAAGACCCTTCCTCTATATAAGGAAGTTCATTTCATTTGGAGA
GAACACGGGGGACAAGTTTGTACAAAAAAGCAGGCTCCACCACTAGTATGGCTGCTGCTGCATCGTCGCC
TGCCCTAAGTAACCACAGCGCCGATAGTGCTCCGTCACCGGCATCCGCCAGCGCCGCCCCCACCGTAACC
CCTGCCGTCGTGTCCAGCCATCCGACCATAAACGCATCGAAGAATCTTCGAGGGCTTAATAAACCTAAGT
GCATAAAGTGCGGCAATGTTGCTCGCTCAAGGTGTCCGTTCCAGTCATGCAAAAGCTGCTGTGCGAAAGC
GCAAAATCCCTGTCATATACATGTTCTGAAAGGTGGTTCCACTCTTCCAGATAAGTTACCATCTTCTGGT
TCCCCTGTGGTAGACCAGCAGTCCACTGAAGCACCTCACTCTGGGAGCTCGCACAGAGGAGCTGCGTCAG
TTCGTCAACTCTCAACCAATTTTGCGCAGTTCAATAATTTGCAGACCCCACTAAGGTCGAGGAAGCCACT
GACCAGAAAGGATGCCCAACTCATTAACGAGTGGAGGTTTATGAAGTTAAAGGAATACAGGGAAAGCAAT
ATTGCAGCGGAAAATGAAGCTTTTGATCGCTACATGCAAAATGTTGGTCTATTAGAGGAGGTTTTTGCAG
TGAATTCTGCAGAGGATGAGAAGAATGAGCATGGTTCAACAGGGGATGATAATGAGGCAACGGTAAACCG
GTTGAAGTTACAGCTTAGATCAGATGCAACTAGAATAGAGAATACCAGGAAGAGGATGCAATATATTGTT
GATCAGGGATTGAGGAAACTTAGGAAGTTGGACTCAGGTGACAATGCTACTGACCTTAGTGATCTAGATG
CACTTGGCAAAAAGAAAAAGGCCCAGAGCGCTGAAGCTGAGTGGGTTGTGTCATTCACTGATCTTATCGA
TAAGTTGAATAAAGCTCGAAATGAGGAAGACCTGAAAGCTTGCTGGCAGATGAAGTCCCAACTGTTTAAT
CAAAATAATAAAGAAAAGCAAGCAGAGTCTGATAATGCAGAAGCATCGATTGAGCTGAGTTCAAAAGCTA
GTGCCATGCCAACAATGCCATCGGGTAATTCTCCACCTAAGTGGTTTAGCACAACCACCATTGATGATGA
CGAACTTGGTCAACTTAATGCACAGTTTGATTCACTTGAGGATATAGAAGAATTGCCCGGGGACCCAGCT
TTCTTGTACAAAGTGGTTGATAACAGCGGGTTAATTAACATCTTTTACCCATACGATGTTCCTGACTATG
CGGGCTATCCCTATGACGTCCCGGACTATGCAGGATCCTATCCATATGACGTTCCAGATTACGCTGCTCA
GTGCAGCGCTTAGAGCTCGAATTTCCCCGATCGTTCAAACATTTGGCAATAAAGTTTCTTAAGATTGAAT
CCTGTTGCCGGTCTTGCGATGATTATCATATAATTTCTGTTGAATTACGTTAAGCATGTAATAATTAACA
TGTAATGCATGACGTTATTTATGAGATGGGTTTTTATGATTAGAGTCCCGCAATTATACATTTAATACGC
GATAGAAAACAAAATATAGCGCGCAAACTAGGATAAATTATCGCGCGCGGTGTCATCTATGTTACTAGAT
CGGGAATTAGCTTCATCAACGCAAGACATGCGCACGACCGTCTGACAGGAGAGGAATTTCCGACGAGCAC
AGAAAGGACTTGCTCTTGGACGTAGGCCTATTTCTCAGGCACATGTATCAAGTGTTCGGACGTGGGTTTT
CGATGGTGTATCAGCCGCCGCCAACTGGGAGATGAGGAGGCTTTCTTGGGGGGCAGTCAGCAGTTCATTT
CACAAGACAGAGGAACTTGTAAGGAGATGCACTGATTTATCTTGGCGCAAACCAGCAGGACGAATTAGTG
GGAATAGCCCGCGAATATCTAAGTTATGCCTGTCGGCATGAGCAGAAACTTCCAATTCGAAACAGTTTGG
AGAGGTTGTTTTTGGGCATACCTTTTGTTAGTCAGCCTCTCGATTGCTCATCGTCATTACACAGTACCGA
AGTTTGATCGATCTAGTAACATAGATGACACCGCGCGCGATAATTTATCCTAGTTTGCGCGCTATATTTT
GTTTTCTATCGCGTATTAAATGTATAATTGCGGGACTCTAATCATAAAAACCCATCTCATAAATAACGTC
ATGCATTACATGTTAATTATTACATGCTTAACGTAATTCAACAGAAATTATATGATAATCATCGCAAGAC
CGGCAACAGGATTCAATCTTAAGAAACTTTATTGCCAAATGTTTGAACGATCTGCTTCGACGCACTCCTT
CTTTACTCCACCATCTCGTCCTTATTGAAAACGTGGGTAGCACCAAAACGAATCAAGTCGCTGGAACTGA
AGTTACCAATCACGCTGGATGATTTGCCAGTTGGATTAATCTTGCCTTTCCCCGCATGAATAATATTGAT
GAATGCATGCGTGAGGGGTATTTCGATTTTGGCAATAGCTGCAATTGCCGCGACATCCTCCAACGAGCAT
AATTCTTCAGAAAAATAGCGATGTTCCATGTTGTCAGGGCATGCATGATGCACGTTATGAGGTGACGGTG
CTAGGCAGTATTCCCTCAAAGTTTCATAGTCAGTATCATATTCATCATTGCATTCCTGCAAGAGAGAATT
GAGACGCAATCCACACGCTGCGGCAACCTTCCGGCGTTCGTGGTCTATTTGCTCTTGGACGTTGCAAACG
TAAGTGTTGGATCCCGGTCGGCATCTACTCTATTCCTTTGCCCTCGGACGAGTGCTGGGGCGTCGGTTTC
CACTATCGGCGAGTACTTCTACACAGCCATCGGTCCAGACGGCCGCGCTTCTGCGGGCGATTTGTGTACG
CCCGACAGTCCCGGCTCCGGATCGGACGATTGCGTCGCATCGACCCTGCGCCCAAGCTGCATCATCGAAA
TTGCCGTCAACCAAGCTCTGATAGAGTTGGTCAAGACCAATGCGGAGCATATACGCCCGGAGCCGCGGCG
ATCCTGCAAGCTCCGGATGCCTCCGCTCGAAGTAGCGCGTCTGCTGCTCCATACAAGCCAACCACGGCCT
CCAGAAGAAGATGTTGGCGACCTCGTATTGGGAATCCCCGAACATCGCCTCGCTCCAGTCAATGACCGCT
GTTATGCGGCCATTGTCCGTCAGGACATTGTTGGAGCCGAAATCCGCGTGCACGAGGTGCCGGACTTCGG
GGCAGTCCTCGGCCCAAAGCATCAGCTCATCGAGAGCCTGCGCGACGGACGCACTGACGGTGTCGTCCAT
CACAGTTTGCCAGTGATACACATGGGGATCAGCAATCGCGCATATGAAATCACGCCATGTAGTGTATTGA
CCGATTCCTTGCGGTCCGAATGGGCCGAACCCGCTCGTCTGGCTAAGATCGGCCGCAGCGATCGCATCCA
TGGCCTCCGCGACCGGCTGCAGAACAGCGGGCAGTTCGGTTTCAGGCAGGTCTTGCAACGTGACACCCTG
TGCACGGCGGGAGATGCAATAGGTCAGGCTCTCGCTGAATTCCCCAATGTCAAGCACTTCCGGAATCGGG
AGCGCGGCCGATGCAAAGTGCCGATAAACATAACGATCTTTGTAGAAACCATCGGCGCAGCTATTTACCC
GCAGGACATATCCACGCCCTCCTACATCGAAGCTGAAAGCACGAGATTCTTCGCCCTCCGAGAGCTGCAT
CAGGTCGGAGACGCTGTCGAACTTTTCGATCAGAAACTTCTCGACAGACGTCGCGGTGAGTTCAGGCTTT
TTCATATCGGGGTCGTCCTCTCCAAATGAAATGAACTTCCTTATATAGAGGAAGGGTCTTGCGAAGGATA
GTGGGATTGTGCGTCATCCCTTACGTCAGTGGAGATATCACATCAATCCACTTGCTTTGAAGACGTGGTT
GGAACGTCTTCTTTTTCCACGATGCTCCTCGTGGGTGGGGGTCCATCTTTGGGACCACTGTCGGCAGAGG
CATCTTGAACGATAGCCTTTCCTTTATCGCAATGATGGCATTTGTAGGTGCCACCTTCCTTTTCTACTGT
CCTTTTGATGAAGTGACAGATAGCTGGGCAATGGAATCCGAGGAGGTTTCCCGATATTACCCTTTGTTGA
AAAGTCTCAATAGCCCTTTGGTCTTCTGAGACTGTATCTTTGATATTCTTGGAGTAGACGAGAGTGTCGT
GCTCCACCATGTTGACGGATCTCTAGGACGCGTCGACGCGTCGACGCGTCGACGCGTCGACGCGTCCTAG
AAGCTAATTCACTGGCCGTCGTTTTACAACGTCGTGACTGGGAAAACCCTGGCGTTACCCAACTTAATCG
CCTTGCAGCACATCCCCCTTTCGCCAGCTGGCGTAATAGCGAAGAGGCCCGCACCGATCGCCCTTCCCAA
CAGTTGCGCAGCCTGAATG
[44 nt withheld, positions 8980-9023]
C
[141 nt withheld, positions 9025-9165]
CCTTTGACGTTGGAGTCCACGTTCTTT
[37 nt withheld, positions 9193-9229]
ACCCTATCTCGGGCTATTCTTTTGATTTATAAGGGATTTTGCCGATTTCGGAACCACCATCAAACAGGAT
TTTCGCCTGCTGGGGCAAACCAGCGTGGACCGCTTGCTGCAACTCTCTCAGGGCCAGGCGGTGAAGGGCA
ATCAGCTGTTGCCCGTCTCACTGGTGAAAAGAAAAACCACCCCAGTACATTAAAAACGTCCGCAATGTGT
TATTAAGTTGTCTAAGCGTCAATTTGTTTACACCACAATATATCCTGCCACCAGCCAGCCAACAGCTCCC
CGACCGGCAGCTCGGCACAAAATCACCACTCGATACAGGCAGCCCATCAGTCCGGGACGGCGTCAGCGGG
AGAGCCGTTGTAAGGCGGCAGACTTTGCTCATGTTACCGATGCTATTCGGAAGAACGGCAACTAAGCTGC
CGGGTTTGAAACACGGATGATCTCGCGGAGGGTAGCATGTTGATTGTAACGATGACAGAGCGTTGCTGCC
TGTGATCAAATATCATCTCCCTCGCAGAGATCCGAATTATCAGCCTTCTTATTCATTTCTCGCTTAACCG
TGACAGGCTGTCGATCTTGAGAACTATGCCGACATAATAGGAAATCGCTGGATAAAGCCGCTGAGGAAGC
TGAGTGGCGCTATTTCTTTAGAAGTGAACGTTGACGATATCAACTCCCCTATCCATTGCTCACCGAATGG
TACAGGTCGGGGACCCGAAGTTCCGACTGTCGGCCTGATGCATCCCCGGCTGATCGACCCCAGATCTGGG
GCTGAGAAAGCCCAGTAAGGAAACAACTGTAGGTTCGAGTCGCGAGATCCCCCGGAACCAAAGGAAGTAG
GTTAAACCCGCTCCGATCAGGCCGAGCCACGCCAGGCCGAGAACATTGGTTCCTGTAGGCATCGGGATTG
GCGGATCAAACACTAAAGCTACTGGAACGAGCAGAAGTCCTCCGGCCGCCAGTTGCCAGGCGGTAAAGGT
GAGCAGAGGCACGGGAGGTTGCCACTTGCGGGTCAGCACGGTTCCGAACGCCATGGAAACCGCCCCCGCC
AGGCCCGCTGCGACGCCGACAGGATCTAGCGCTGCGTTTGGTGTCAACACCAACAGCGCCACGCCCGCAG
TTCCGCAAATAGCCCCCAGGACCGCCATCAATCGTATCGGGCTACCTAGCAGAGCGGCAGAGATGAACAC
GACCATCAGCGGCTGCACAGCGCCTACCGTCGCCGCGACCCCGCCCGGCAGGCGGTAGACCGAAATAAAC
AACAAGCTCCAGAATAGCGAAATATTAAGTGCGCCGAGGATGAAGATGCGCATCCACCAGATTCCCGTTG
GAATCTGTCGGACGATCATCACGAGCAATAAACCCGCCGGCAACGCCCGCAGCAGCATACCGGCGACCCC
TCGGCCTCGCTGTTCGGGCTCCACGAAAACGCCGGACAGATGCGCCTTGTGAGCGTCCTTGGGGCCGTCC
TCCTGTTTGAAGACCGACAGCCCAATGATCTCGCCGTCGATGTAGGCGCCGAATGCCACGGCATCTCGCA
ACCGTTCAGCGAACGCCTCCATGGGCTTTTTCTCCTCGTGCTCGTAAACGGACCCGAACATCTCTGGAGC
TTTCTTCAGGGCCGACAATCGGATCTCGCGGAAATCCTGCACGTCGGCCGCTCCAAGCCGTCGAATCTGA
GCCTTAATCACAATTGTCAATTTTAATCCTCTGTTTATCGGCAGTTCGTAGAGCGCGCCGTGCGTCCCGA
GCGATACTGAGCGAAGCAAGTGCGTCGAGCAGTGCCCGCTTGTTCCTGAAATGCCAGTAAAGCGCTGGCT
GCTGAACCCCCAGCCGGAACTGACCCCACAAGGCCCTAGCGTTTGCAATGCACCAGGTCATCATTGACCC
AGGCGTGTTCCACCAGGCCGCTGCCTCGCAACTCTTCGCAGGCTTCGCCGACCTGCTCGCGCCACTTCTT
CACGCGGGTGGAATCCGATCCGCACATGAGGCGGAAGGTTTCCAGCTTGAGCGGGTACGGCTCCCGGTGC
GAGCTGAAATAGTCGAACATCCGTCGGGCCGTCGGCGACAGCTTGCGGTACTTCTCCCATATGAATTTCG
TGTAGTGGTCGCCAGCAAACAGCACGACGATTTCCTCGTCGATCAGGACCTGGCAACGGGACGTTTTCTT
GCCACGGTCCAGGACGCGGAAGCGGTGCAGCAGCGACACCGATTCCAGGTGCCCAACGCGGTCGGACGTG
AAGCCCATCGCCGTCGCCTGTAGGCGCGACAGGCATTCCTCGGCCTTCGTGTAATACCGGCCATTGATCG
ACCAGCCCAGGTCCTGGCAAAGCTCGTAGAACGTGAAGGTGATCGGCTCGCCGATAGGGGTGCGCTTCGC
GTACTCCAACACCTGCTGCCACACCAGTTCGTCATCGTCGGCCCGCAGCTCGACGCCGGTGTAGGTGATC
TTCACGTCCTTGTTGACGTGGAAAATGACCTTGTTTTGCAGCGCCTCGCGCGGGATTTTCTTGTTGCGCG
TGGTGAACAGGGCAGAGCGGGCCGTGTCGTTTGGCATCGCTCGCATCGTGTCCGGCCACGGCGCAATATC
GAACAAGGAAAGCTGCATTTCCTTGATCTGCTGCTTCGTGTGTTTCAGCAACGCGGCCTGCTTGGCCTCG
CTGACCTGTTTTGCCAGGTCCTCGCCGGCGGTTTTTCGCTTCTTGGTCGTCATAGTTCCTCGCGTGTCGA
TGGTCATCGACTTCGCCAAACCTGCCGCCTCCTGTTCGAGACGACGCGAACGCTCCACGGCGGCCGATGG
CGCGGGCAGGGCAGGGGGAGCCAGTTGCACGCTGTCGCGCTCGATCTTGGCCGTAGCTTGCTGGACCATC
GAGCCGACGGACTGGAAGGTTTCGCGGGGCGCACGCATGACGGTGCGGCTTGCGATGGTTTCGGCATCCT
CGGCGGAAAACCCCGCGTCGATCAGTTCTTGCCTGTATGCCTTCCGGTCAAACGTCCGATTCATTCACCC
TCCTTGCGGGATTGCCCCGACTCACGCCGGGGCAATGTGCCCTTATTCCTGATTTGACCCGCCTGGTGCC
TTGGTGTCCAGATAATCCACCTTATCGGCAATGAAGTCGGTCCCGTAGACCGTCTGGCCGTCCTTCTCGT
ACTTGGTATTCCGAATCTTGCCCTGCACGAATACCAGCGACCCCTTGCCCAAATACTTGCCGTGGGCCTC
GGCCTGAGAGCCAAAACACTTGATGCGGAAGAAGTCGGTGCGCTCCTGCTTGTCGCCGGCATCGTTGCGC
CACATCTAGGTACTAAAACAATTCATCCAGTAAAATATAATATTTTATTTTCTCCCAATCAGGCTTGATC
CCCAGTAAGTCAAAAAATAGCTCGACATACTGTTCTTCCCCGATATCCTCCCTGATCGACCGGACGCAGA
AGGCAATGTCATACCACTTGTCCGCCCTGCCGCTTCTCCCAAGATCAATAAAGCCACTTACTTTGCCATC
TTTCACAAAGATGTTGCTGTCTCCCAGGTCGCCGTGGGAAAAGACAAGTTCCTCTTCGGGCTTTTCCGTC
TTTAAAAAATCATACAGCTCGCGCGGATCTTTAAATGGAGTGTCTTCTTCCCAGTTTTCGCAATCCACAT
CGGCCAGATCGTTATTCAGTAAGTAATCCAATTCGGCTAAGCGGCTGTCTAAGCTATTCGTATAGGGACA
ATCCGATATGTCGATGGAGTGAAAGAGCCTGATGCACTCCGCATACAGCTCGATAATCTTTTCAGGGCTT
TGTTCATCTTCATACTCTTCCGAGCAAAGGACGCCATCGGCCTCACTCATGAGCAGATTGCTCCAGCCAT
CATGCCGTTCAAAGTGCAGGACCTTTGGAACAGGCAGCTTTCCTTCCAGCCATAGCATCATGTCCTTTTC
CCGTTCCACATCATAGGTGGTCCCTTTATACCGGCTGTCCGTCATTTTTAAATATAGGTTTTCATTTTCT
CCCACCAGCTTATATACCTTAGCAGGAGACATTCCTTCCGTATCTTTTACGCAGCGGTATTTTTCGATCA
GTTTTTTCAATTCCGGTGATATTCTCATTTTAGCCATTTATTATTTCCTTCCTCTTTTCTACAGTATTTA
AAGATACCCCAAGAAGCTAATTATAACAAGACGAACTCCAATTCACTGTTCCTTGCATTCTAAAACCTTA
AATACCAGAAAACAGCTTTTTCAAAGTTGTTTTCAAAGTTGGCGTATAACATAGTATCGACGGAGCCGAT
TTTGAAACCACAATTATGGGTGATGCTGCCAACTTACTGATTTAGTGTATGATGGTGTTTTTGAGGTGCT
CCAGTGGCTTCTGTTTCTATCAGCTGTCCCTCCTGTTCAGCTACTGACGGGGTGGTGCGTAACGGCAAAA
GCACCGCCGGACATCAGCGCTATCTCTGCTCTCACTGCCGTAAAACATGGCAACTGCAGTTCACTTACAC
CGCTTCTCAACCCGGTACGCACCAGAAAATCATTGATATGGCCATGAATGGCGTTGGATGCCGGGCAACA
GCCCGCATTATGGGCGTTGGCCTCAACACGATTTTACGTCACTTAAAAAACTCAGGCCGCAGTCGGTAAC
CTCGCGCATACAGCCGGGCAGTGACGTCATCGTCTGCGCGGAAATGGACGAACAGTGGGGCTATGTCGGG
GCTAAATCGCGCCAGCGCTGGCTGTTTTACGCGTATGACAGTCTCCGGAAGACGGTTGTTGCGCACGTAT
TCGGTGAACGCACTATGGCGACGCTGGGGCGTCTTATGAGCCTGCTGTCACCCTTTGACGTGGTGATATG
GATGACGGATGGCTGGCCGCTGTATGAATCCCGCCTGAAGGGAAAGCTGCACGTAATCAGCAAGCGATAT
ACGCAGCGAATTGAGCGGCATAACCTGAATCTGAGGCAGCACCTGGCACGGCTGGGACGGAAGTCGCTGT
CGTTCTCAAAATCGGTGGAGCTGCATGACAAAGTCATCGGGCATTATCTGAACATAAAACACTATCAATA
AGTTGGAGTCATTACCCAATTATGATAGAATTTACAAGCTATAAGGTTATTGTCCTGGGTTTCAAGCATT
AGTCCATGCAAGTTTTTATGCTTTGCCCATTCTATAGATATATTGATAAGCGCGCTGCCTATGCCTTGCC
CCCTGAAATCCTTACATACGGCGATATCTTCTATATAAAAGATATATTATCTTATCAGTATTGTCAATAT
ATTCAAGGCAATCTGCCTCCTCATCCTCTTCATCCTCTTCGTCTTGGTAGCTTTTTAAATATGGCGCTTC
ATAGAGTAATTCTGTAAAGGTCCAATTCTCGTTTTCATACCTCGGTATAATCTTACCTATCACCTCAAAT
GGTTCGCTGGGTTTATCGCACCCCCGAACACGAGCACGGCACCCGCGACCACTATGCCAAGAATGCCCAA
GGTAAAAATTGCCGGCCCCGCCATGAAGTCCGTGAATGCCCCGACGGCCGAAGTGAAGGGCAGGCCGCCA
CCCAGGCCGCCGCCCTCACTGCCCGGCACCTGGTCGCTGAATGTCGATGCCAGCACCTGCGGCACGTCAA
TGCTTCCGGGCGTCGCGCTCGGGCTGATCGCCCATCCCGTTACTGCCCCGATCCCGGCAATGGCAAGGAC
TGCCAGCGCTGCCATTTTTGGGGTGAGGCCGTTCGCGGCCGAGGGGCGCAGCCCCTGGGGGGATGGGAGG
CCCGCGTTAGCGGGCCGGGAGGGTTCGAGAAGGGGGGGCACCCCCCTTCGGCGTGCGCGGTCACGCGCAC
AGGGCGCAGCCCTGGTTAAAAACAAGGTTTATAAATATTGGTTTAAAAGCAGGTTAAAAGACAGGTTAGC
GGTGGCCGAAAAACGGGCGGAAACCCTTGCAAATGCTGGATTTTCTGCCTGTGGACAGCCCCTCAAATGT
CAATAGGTGCGCCCCTCATCTGTCAGCACTCTGCCCCTCAAGTGTCAAGGATCGCGCCCCTCATCTGTCA
GTAGTCGCGCCCCTCAAGTGTCAATACCGCAGGGCACTTATCCCCAGGCTTGTCCACATCATCTGTGGGA
AACTCGCGTAAAATCAGGCGTTTTCGCCGATTTGCGAGGCTGGCCAGCTCCACGTCGCCGGCCGAAATCG
AGCCTGCCCCTCATCTGTCAACGCCGCGCCGGGTGAGTCGGCCCCTCAAGTGTCAACGTCCGCCCCTCAT
CTGTCAGTGAGGGCCAAGTTTTCCGCGAGGTATCCACAACGCCGGCGGCCGCGGTGTCTCGCACACGGCT
TCGACGGCGTTTCTGGCGCGTTTGCAGGGCCATAGACGGCCGCCAGCCCAGCGGCGAGGGCAACCAGCCC
GGTGAGCGTCGGAAAGGCGC
Features (pLannotate 1.2.2; 35 found; start..end, strand, type, name):
      3..89      -  CDS            traI (fragment): TRAI6_ECOLX - Experimental evidence at protein level: Swiss-Prot protein existence level 1. The initiation process of transfer DNA synthesis requires the interaction of at least three plasmid-specific components (TraH, I, and J) at the transfer origin resulting in the assembly of a specialised nucleoprotein complex - the relaxosome. Site- and strand-specific cleavage at the transfer origin is dependent on TraI and TraJ. From Escherichia coli.
    127..498     -  CDS            traJ: oriT-recognizing protein; traJ
    531..640     -  oriT           oriT: incP origin of transfer
    772..962     +  rep_origin     ori (fragment): high-copy-number ColE1/pMB1/pBR322/pUC origin of replication
   1321..1971    -  CDS            TetR: tetracycline resistance regulatory protein; tetR
   2077..2326    +  CDS            TcR (fragment): tetracycline efflux protein; tetA; confers resistance to tetracycline
   2436..2460    -  misc_feature   RB T-DNA repeat: right border repeat from nopaline C58 T-DNA
   2490..2508    +  misc_feature   MCS (fragment): pUC18/19 multiple cloning site
   2559..2904    +  promoter       CaMV 35S promoter: strong constitutive promoter from cauliflower mosaic virus
   2856..2902    +  promoter       minimal CaMV 35S promoter: minimal 35S promoter from cauliflower mosaic virus
   2914..2932    -  misc_feature   MCS (fragment): pUC18/19 multiple cloning site
   2943..3458    +  CDS            P19_TBSVC: Experimental evidence at protein level: Swiss-Prot protein existence level 1. Acts as a suppressor of RNA-mediated gene silencing, also known as post-transcriptional gene silencing (PTGS), a mechanism of plant viral defense that limits the accumulation of viral RNAs. Binds to short interfering RNAs (siRNAs) with high affinity. Acts as a molecular caliper to specifically select siRNAs based on the length of the duplex region of the RNA (By similarity). From Tomato bushy stunt virus (strain Cherry) (TBSV).
   3531..3707    +  polyA_signal   CaMV poly(A) signal: cauliflower mosaic virus polyadenylation signal
   4210..4551    +  promoter       CaMV 35S promoter: strong constitutive promoter from cauliflower mosaic virus
   4562..4586    +  protein_bind   attB1: mutant version of attB; recombination site for the Gateway® BP reaction BP Clonase™
   5733..5757    -  protein_bind   attB2: mutant version of attB; recombination site for the Gateway® BP reaction BP Clonase™
   5786..5875    +  CDS            3xHA: three tandem HA epitope tags
   5909..6161    +  terminator     NOS terminator: nopaline synthase terminator and poly(A) signal
   6590..6842    -  terminator     NOS terminator: nopaline synthase terminator and poly(A) signal
   6866..7294    -  CDS            nos (fragment): DHNO_AGRT7 - Protein inferred from homology: Swiss-Prot protein existence level 3. From Agrobacterium tumefaciens (strain T37).
   7310..8335    -  CDS            HygR: aminoglycoside phosphotransferase from E. coli; aph(4)-Ia; confers resistance to hygromycin
   8345..8689    -  promoter       CaMV 35S promoter: strong constitutive promoter from cauliflower mosaic virus
   8346..8392    -  promoter       minimal CaMV 35S promoter: minimal 35S promoter from cauliflower mosaic virus
   8827..8982    +  CDS            lacZα (fragment) (sequence partly withheld): LacZα fragment of β-galactosidase; lacZ fragment
   8980..9280    +  rep_origin     M13 ori (fragment) (sequence partly withheld): M13 bacteriophage origin of replication; arrow indicates direction of (+) strand synthesis
   9281..9411    +  CDS            lacI (fragment): lac repressor; lacI; The lac repressor binds to the lac operator to inhibit transcription in E. coli. This inhibition can be relieved by adding lactose or isopropyl-β-D-thiogalactopyranoside (IPTG).
   9465..9489    -  misc_feature   LB T-DNA repeat: left border repeat from nopaline C58 T-DNA
  10946..11065   -  CDS            tetR (fragment): TETR1_ECOLX - Experimental evidence at protein level: Swiss-Prot protein existence level 1. TetR is the repressor of the tetracycline resistance element; its N-terminal region forms a helix-turn-helix structure and binds DNA. Binding of tetracycline to TetR reduces the repressor affinity for the tetracycline resistance gene (tetA) promoter operator sites. From Escherichia coli.
  11085..12233   -  CDS            trfA: trans-acting replication protein that binds to and activates oriV
  12532..13326   -  CDS            KanR: aminoglycoside phosphotransferase; aphA-3; confers resistance to kanamycin
  13518..14285   +  mobile_element IS1: prokaryotic transposable element IS1
  14294..14443   -  CDS            satA (fragment): STA_BACSU - Also known as yyaR. Experimental evidence at protein level: Swiss-Prot protein existence level 1. Involved in resistance to streptothricin, a broad-spectrum antibiotic produced by streptomycetes. Detoxifies streptothricin via acetylation of the beta amino group of the first beta-lysyl moiety of streptothricin. From Bacillus subtilis (strain 168).
  14442..14636   -  CDS            satA (fragment): STA_BACSU - Also known as yyaR. Experimental evidence at protein level: Swiss-Prot protein existence level 1. Involved in resistance to streptothricin, a broad-spectrum antibiotic produced by streptomycetes. Detoxifies streptothricin via acetylation of the beta amino group of the first beta-lysyl moiety of streptothricin. From Bacillus subtilis (strain 168).
  14639..14914   -  CDS            klaC (fragment): KLAC_ECOLX - Also known as telB. Protein predicted: Swiss-Prot protein existence level 4. Belongs to the kla operon, which is associated with cryptic tellurite resistance, and IncW plasmid fertility inhibition. From Escherichia coli.
  14978..15609   -  rep_origin     oriV: incP origin of replication
