[The description below was written by a language model from this plasmid's Addgene catalogue record and pLannotate feature annotations shown in this document.]
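Description:
pGWB14-LYX146 is a plant binary expression vector built on the pGWB14 backbone and intended for Agrobacterium-mediated transient or stable expression of a Nicotiana benthamiana transcription factor, gene model Niben101Scf04190g00008.1. The roughly 15.6 kb plasmid is a low-copy, broad-host-range IncP-type replicon. It carries oriV together with the trfA replication protein, plus oriT and traJ for mobilisation, so it can be maintained in both E. coli and Agrobacterium. Bacterial selection is by kanamycin through an aphA-3 type KanR gene. The backbone also contains remnants of earlier vector history, including fragments of the tetracycline resistance genes, a partial ColE1 origin, an IS1 element and lacZα/M13/lacI fragments.

Between the nopaline-type right and left T-DNA border repeats, the annotation shows three CaMV 35S-driven units. The main cassette places the transcription factor coding region, flanked by attB1 and attB2 sites, downstream of a 35S promoter and in front of a 3xHA tag and NOS terminator, giving a C-terminally HA-tagged protein. The insert itself is not annotated by name, and although Gateway sites are present, the record lists Gibson assembly as the cloning method. A second, oppositely oriented 35S cassette expresses the hygromycin phosphotransferase gene with a NOS terminator for selecting stably transformed plants. The feature table also shows a 35S-driven P19 silencing suppressor from tomato bushy stunt virus with a CaMV poly(A) signal near the right border. The catalogue entry does not mention this element, which would be expected to boost transient expression by blocking RNA silencing. The HA epitope allows antibody-based detection or pull-down of the factor, though the record does not state a specific downstream application.
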