Addgene plasmid #126364: pGWB14-LYX146
Purpose: With a Nicotiana benthamiana transcription factor in PGWB14 backbone, for Agrobacterium mediated transient or stable expression corresponding transcription factor fused with a C-terminal HA tag.
Depositing lab: Silin Zhong. Depositing organization: Chinese University of Hong Kong.
Backbone
  Vector backbone: pGWB14
  Vector type: Plant Expression
  Selectable markers: Hygromycin
Growth in bacteria
  Bacterial resistance: Kanamycin, 50 μg/mL
  Growth temperature: 37°C
  Growth strain: DH5alpha
  Copy number: Low Copy
Gene/Insert
  Gene/Insert name: Niben101Scf04190g00008.1
  Species: Nicotiana benthamiana
  Promoter: CaMV 35S
  Tag / fusion protein: HA (C terminal on insert)
  Cloning method: Gibson Cloning
Terms and licenses: Academic/Nonprofit Terms; Industry Terms: Not Available to Industry
How to cite: pGWB14-LYX146 was a gift from Silin Zhong (Addgene plasmid # 126364 ; http://n2t.net/addgene:126364 ; RRID:Addgene_126364)
